Addgene plasmid #119294: PME-1_R369D mutant
Purpose: Mammalian overexpression of StrepII-tagged full length PPME1 with mutation in the PP2Ac binding motif
Depositing lab: Jukka Westermarck. Depositing organization: University of Turku. Publication: Relevance Rank Platform (RRP) for Functional Filtering of High Content Protein-Protein Interaction Data. Pokharel YR, Saarela J, Szwajda A, Rupp C, Rokka A, Lal Kumar Karna S, Teittinen K, Corthals G, Kallioniemi O, Wennerberg K, Aittokallio T, Westermarck J. Mol Cell Proteomics. 2015 Dec;14(12):3274-83. doi: 10.1074/mcp.M115.050773. Epub 2015 Oct 23. PubMed 26499835.
Backbone
  Vector backbone: pcDNA3.1
  Vector type: Mammalian Expression
  Selectable markers: Puromycin
Growth in bacteria
  Bacterial resistance: Ampicillin, 100 μg/mL
  Growth temperature: 37°C
  Growth strain: DH5alpha
  Copy number: High Copy
Gene/Insert
  Gene/Insert name: PPME1
  Species: H. sapiens (human)
  Mutation: R369D
  Entrez Gene: PPME1 (a.k.a. PME-1)
  Cloning method: Restriction Enzyme; 5′ cloning site Unknown (unknown if destroyed); 3′ cloning site Unknown (unknown if destroyed)
Terms and licenses: Academic/Nonprofit Terms; Industry Terms: Not Available to Industry
How to cite: PME-1_R369D mutant was a gift from Jukka Westermarck (Addgene plasmid # 119294 ; http://n2t.net/addgene:119294 ; RRID:Addgene_119294)
