[The description below was written by a language model from this plasmid's Addgene catalogue record and pLannotate feature annotations shown in this document.]
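Description:
PME-1_R369D mutant is a mammalian expression plasmid built on the pcDNA3.1 backbone for overexpressing full-length human PPME1 (protein phosphatase methylesterase 1, PME-1) carrying an R369D substitution, which the record describes as lying in the PP2Ac binding motif. The PPME1 coding sequence sits downstream of the human cytomegalovirus immediate-early enhancer and promoter, with a T7 promoter between them that permits in vitro transcription. It is followed by two annotated Strep-tag II fragments, consistent with a C-terminal tandem Strep tag, and transcription ends at the bovine growth hormone polyadenylation signal. Wild-type PPME1 demethylates the catalytic subunit of PP2A and can bind and inactivate it, so a mutant in the binding motif serves as a comparison to the wild-type protein. The Strep tag allows capture on Strep-Tactin resin, which fits the interaction-proteomics theme of the associated publication. The cloning sites used are not recorded.

In bacteria the plasmid is maintained at high copy through a ColE1/pUC-type origin and selected with ampicillin via the β-lactamase gene; an f1 origin is also present for single-stranded DNA production. For mammalian selection there is a discrepancy. The catalogue lists puromycin, but the annotated sequence shows an SV40 early promoter driving the neomycin phosphotransferase gene with an SV40 polyadenylation signal, the usual pcDNA3.1 G418-resistance cassette, and no puromycin resistance gene is annotated. The short HIV-1 LTR, ble, lacI and bom fragments reported by the annotation software are probably incidental backbone matches rather than functional elements.
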