Features (pLannotate 1.2.2; 22 found; start..end, strand, type, name):
      1..380     +  enhancer       CMV enhancer: human cytomegalovirus immediate early enhancer
    381..584     +  promoter       CMV promoter: human cytomegalovirus (CMV) immediate early promoter
    580..613     +  LTR            5' LTR (truncated) (fragment): truncated 5' long terminal repeat (LTR) from HIV-1
    629..647     +  promoter       T7 promoter: promoter for bacteriophage T7 RNA polymerase
    693..1850    +  CDS            PPME1: PPME1_HUMAN - Also known as PME1. Experimental evidence at protein level: Swiss-Prot protein existence level 1. Demethylates proteins that have been reversibly carboxymethylated. Demethylates PPP2CB (in vitro) and PPP2CA. Binding to PPP2CA displaces the manganese ion and inactivates the enzyme. From Homo sapiens (Human).
   1863..1882    +  CDS            Strep-Tag II (fragment): peptide that binds Strep-Tactin®, an engineered form of streptavidin
   1923..1945    +  CDS            Strep-Tag II (fragment): peptide that binds Strep-Tactin®, an engineered form of streptavidin
   1988..2212    +  polyA_signal   bGH poly(A) signal: bovine growth hormone polyadenylation signal
   2216..2237    +  promoter       SV40 promoter (fragment): SV40 enhancer and early promoter
   2258..2686    +  rep_origin     f1 ori (sequence partly withheld): f1 bacteriophage origin of replication; arrow indicates direction of (+) strand synthesis
   2700..3029    +  promoter       SV40 promoter: SV40 enhancer and early promoter
   3096..3887    +  CDS            neo: KKA2_KLEPN - Also known as kan, nptII. Experimental evidence at protein level: Swiss-Prot protein existence level 1. Resistance to kanamycin, neomycin, paromomycin, ribostamycin, butirosin and gentamicin B. From Klebsiella pneumoniae.
   3911..4069    +  CDS            ble (fragment): BLE_KLEPN - Experimental evidence at protein level: Swiss-Prot protein existence level 1. Binding protein with a strong affinity to the bleomycin family of antibiotics. Binds to CL990; an antimitotic-antibiotic compound. From Klebsiella pneumoniae.
   4064..4185    +  polyA_signal   SV40 poly(A) signal: SV40 polyadenylation signal
   4258..4274    -  protein_bind   lac operator: The lac repressor binds to the lac operator to inhibit transcription in E. coli. This inhibition can be relieved by adding lactose or isopropyl-β-D-thiogalactopyranoside (IPTG). lac repressor encoded by lacI
   4282..4312    -  promoter       lac promoter: promoter for the E. coli lac operon
   4327..4348    -  protein_bind   CAP binding site: CAP binding activates transcription in the presence of cAMP. E. coli catabolite activator protein
   4361..4453    -  CDS            lacI (fragment): lac repressor; lacI; The lac repressor binds to the lac operator to inhibit transcription in E. coli. This inhibition can be relieved by adding lactose or isopropyl-β-D-thiogalactopyranoside (IPTG).
   4636..5224    -  rep_origin     ori: high-copy-number ColE1/pMB1/pBR322/pUC origin of replication
   5395..6255    -  CDS            AmpR: β-lactamase; bla; confers resistance to ampicillin, carbenicillin, and related antibiotics
   6256..6360    -  promoter       AmpR promoter: bla
   6419..6471    -  misc_feature   bom (fragment): basis of mobility region from pBR322
>Addgene plasmid #119294 | PME-1_R369D mutant | addgene full sequence | sequence record 232074 | Addgene NGS Result
GACATTGATTATTGACTAGTTATTAATAGTAATCAATTACGGGGTCATTAGTTCATAGCCCATATATGGA
GTTCCGCGTTACATAACTTACGGTAAATGGCCCGCCTGGCTGACCGCCCAACGACCCCCGCCCATTGACG
TCAATAATGACGTATGTTCCCATAGTAACGCCAATAGGGACTTTCCATTGACGTCAATGGGTGGAGTATT
TACGGTAAACTGCCCACTTGGCAGTACATCAAGTGTATCATATGCCAAGTACGCCCCCTATTGACGTCAA
TGACGGTAAATGGCCCGCCTGGCATTATGCCCAGTACATGACCTTATGGGACTTTCCTACTTGGCAGTAC
ATCTACGTATTAGTCATCGCTATTACCATGGTGATGCGGTTTTGGCAGTACATCAATGGGCGTGGATAGC
GGTTTGACTCACGGGGATTTCCAAGTCTCCACCCCATTGACGTCAATGGGAGTTTGTTTTGGCACCAAAA
TCAACGGGACTTTCCAAAATGTCGTAACAACTCCGCCCCATTGACGCAAATGGGCGGTAGGCGTGTACGG
TGGGAGGTCTATATAAGCAGAGCTCTCTGGCTAACTAGAGAACCCACTGCTTACTGGCTTATCGAAATTA
ATACGACTCACTATAGGGAGACCCAAGCTGGCTAGCGTTTAAACGGGCCCTCTAGACTCGAGATGTCGGC
CCTCGAAAAGAGCATGCACCTCGGCCGCCTTCCCTCTCGCCCACCTCTACCCGGCAGCGGGGGCAGTCAG
AGCGGAGCCAAGATGCGAATGGGCCCTGGAAGAAAGCGGGACTTTTCCCCTGTTCCTTGGAGTCAGTATT
TTGAGTCCATGGAAGATGTAGAAGTAGAGAATGAAACTGGCAAGGATACTTTTCGAGTCTACAAGAGTGG
TTCAGAGGGTCCAGTCCTGCTCCTTCTGCATGGAGGAGGTCATTCTGCCCTTTCTTGGGCTGTGTTCACG
GCAGCGATTATTAGTAGAGTTCAGTGTAGGATTGTAGCTTTGGATCTGCGAAGTCATGGTGAAACAAAGG
TCAAGAATCCTGAAGATCTGTCTGCAGAAACAATGGCAAAAGACGTTGGCAATGTGGTTGAAGCCATGTA
TGGGGACCTTCCTCCTCCAATTATGCTGATTGGACATAGCATGGGTGGTGCTATTGCAGTCCACACAGCA
TCATCCAACCTGGTACCAAGCCTCTTGGGTCTGTGCATGATTGATGTTGTAGAAGGTACAGCTATGGATG
CACTTAATAGCATGCAGAATTTCTTACGGGGTCGTCCTAAAACCTTCAAGTCTCTGGAGAATGCTATTGA
ATGGAGTGTGAAGAGTGGCCAGATTCGAAATCTGGAGTCTGCCCGTGTCTCAATGGTTGGCCAAGTCAAA
CAGTGTGAAGGAATTACAAGTCCAGAAGGCTCAAAATCTATAGTGGAAGGAATCATAGAGGAAGAAGAAG
AAGATGAGGAAGGAAGTGAGTCTATAAGCAAGAGGAAAAAGGAAGATGACATGGAGACCAAGAAAGACCA
TCCATACACCTGGAGAATTGAACTGGCAAAAACAGAAAAATACTGGGACGGCTGGTTCCGAGGCTTATCC
AATCTCTTTCTTAGTTGTCCCATTCCTAAATTGCTGCTCTTGGCTGGTGTTGATAGATTGGATAAAGATC
TGACCATTGGCCAGATGCAAGGGAAGTTCCAGATGCAGGTCCTACCCCAGTGTGGCCATGCAGTCCATGA
GGATGCCCCTGACAAGGTAGCTGAAGCTGTTGCCACTTTCCTGATCGACCACAGGTTTGCAGAACCCATC
GGTGGATTCCAGTGTGTGTTTCCTGGCTGTGGATCCGCTAGCTGGAGCCACCCGCAGTTCGAGAAAGGTG
GAGGTTCCGGAGGTGGATCGGGAGGTGGATCGTGGAGCCACCCGCAGTTCGAAAAAGGCGCCTAAAAGCT
TAAGTTTAAACCGCTGATCAGCCTCGACTGTGCCTTCTAGTTGCCAGCCATCTGTTGTTTGCCCCTCCCC
CGTGCCTTCCTTGACCCTGGAAGGTGCCACTCCCACTGTCCTTTCCTAATAAAATGAGGAAATTGCATCG
CATTGTCTGAGTAGGTGTCATTCTATTCTGGGGGGTGGGGTGGGGCAGGACAGCAAGGGGGAGGATTGGG
AAGACAATAGCAGGCATGCTGGGGATGCGGTGGGCTCTATGGCTTCTGAGGCGGAAAGAACCAGCTGGGG
CTCTAGGGGGTATCCCC
[124 nt withheld, positions 2258-2381]
C
[91 nt withheld, positions 2383-2473]
A
[49 nt withheld, positions 2475-2523]
CCTTTGACGTTGGAGTCCACGTTCTTT
[37 nt withheld, positions 2551-2587]
ACCCTATCTCGGTCTATTCTTTTGATTTATAAGGGATTTTGCCGATTTCGGCCTATTGGTTAAAAAATGA
GCTGATTTAACAAAAATTTAACGCGAATTAATTCTGTGGAATGTGTGTCAGTTAGGGTGTGGAAAGTCCC
CAGGCTCCCCAGCAGGCAGAAGTATGCAAAGCATGCATCTCAATTAGTCAGCAACCAGGTGTGGAAAGTC
CCCAGGCTCCCCAGCAGGCAGAAGTATGCAAAGCATGCATCTCAATTAGTCAGCAACCATAGTCCCGCCC
CTAACTCCGCCCATCCCGCCCCTAACTCCGCCCAGTTCCGCCCATTCTCCGCCCCATGGCTGACTAATTT
TTTTTATTTATGCAGAGGCCGAGGCCGCCTCTGCCTCTGAGCTATTCCAGAAGTAGTGAGGAGGCTTTTT
TGGAGGCCTAGGCTTTTGCAAAAAGCTCCCGGGAGCTTGTATATCCATTTTCGGATCTGATCAAGAGACA
GGATGAGGATCGTTTCGCATGATTGAACAAGATGGATTGCACGCAGGTTCTCCGGCCGCTTGGGTGGAGA
GGCTATTCGGCTATGACTGGGCACAACAGACAATCGGCTGCTCTGATGCCGCCGTGTTCCGGCTGTCAGC
GCAGGGGCGCCCGGTTCTTTTTGTCAAGACCGACCTGTCCGGTGCCCTGAATGAACTGCAGGACGAGGCA
GCGCGGCTATCGTGGCTGGCCACGACGGGCGTTCCTTGCGCAGCTGTGCTCGACGTTGTCACTGAAGCGG
GAAGGGACTGGCTGCTATTGGGCGAAGTGCCGGGGCAGGATCTCCTGTCATCTCACCTTGCTCCTGCCGA
GAAAGTATCCATCATGGCTGATGCAATGCGGCGGCTGCATACGCTTGATCCGGCTACCTGCCCATTCGAC
CACCAAGCGAAACATCGCATCGAGCGAGCACGTACTCGGATGGAAGCCGGTCTTGTCGATCAGGATGATC
TGGACGAAGAGCATCAGGGGCTCGCGCCAGCCGAACTGTTCGCCAGGCTCAAGGCGCGCATGCCCGACGG
CGAGGATCTCGTCGTGACCCATGGCGATGCCTGCTTGCCGAATATCATGGTGGAAAATGGCCGCTTTTCT
GGATTCATCGACTGTGGCCGGCTGGGTGTGGCGGACCGCTATCAGGACATAGCGTTGGCTACCCGTGATA
TTGCTGAAGAGCTTGGCGGCGAATGGGCTGACCGCTTCCTCGTGCTTTACGGTATCGCCGCTCCCGATTC
GCAGCGCATCGCCTTCTATCGCCTTCTTGACGAGTTCTTCTGAGCGGGACTCTGGGGTTCGAAATGACCG
ACCAAGCGACGCCCAACCTGCCATCACGAGATTTCGATTCCACCGCCGCCTTCTATGAAAGGTTGGGCTT
CGGAATCGTTTTCCGGGACGCCGGCTGGATGATCCTCCAGCGCGGGGATCTCATGCTGGAGTTCTTCGCC
CACCCCAACTTGTTTATTGCAGCTTATAATGGTTACAAATAAAGCAATAGCATCACAAATTTCACAAATA
AAGCATTTTTTTCACTGCATTCTAGTTGTGGTTTGTCCAAACTCATCAATGTATCTTATCATGTCTGTAT
ACCGTCGACCTCTAGCTAGAGCTTGGCGTAATCATGGTCATAGCTGTTTCCTGTGTGAAATTGTTATCCG
CTCACAATTCCACACAACATACGAGCCGGAAGCATAAAGTGTAAAGCCTGGGGTGCCTAATGAGTGAGCT
AACTCACATTAATTGCGTTGCGCTCACTGCCCGCTTTCCAGTCGGGAAACCTGTCGTGCCAGCTGCATTA
ATGAATCGGCCAACGCGCGGGGAGAGGCGGTTTGCGTATTGGGCGCTCTTCCGCTTCCTCGCTCACTGAC
TCGCTGCGCTCGGTCGTTCGGCTGCGGCGAGCGGTATCAGCTCACTCAAAGGCGGTAATACGGTTATCCA
CAGAATCAGGGGATAACGCAGGAAAGAACATGTGAGCAAAAGGCCAGCAAAAGGCCAGGAACCGTAAAAA
GGCCGCGTTGCTGGCGTTTTTCCATAGGCTCCGCCCCCCTGACGAGCATCACAAAAATCGACGCTCAAGT
CAGAGGTGGCGAAACCCGACAGGACTATAAAGATACCAGGCGTTTCCCCCTGGAAGCTCCCTCGTGCGCT
CTCCTGTTCCGACCCTGCCGCTTACCGGATACCTGTCCGCCTTTCTCCCTTCGGGAAGCGTGGCGCTTTC
TCATAGCTCACGCTGTAGGTATCTCAGTTCGGTGTAGGTCGTTCGCTCCAAGCTGGGCTGTGTGCACGAA
CCCCCCGTTCAGCCCGACCGCTGCGCCTTATCCGGTAACTATCGTCTTGAGTCCAACCCGGTAAGACACG
ACTTATCGCCACTGGCAGCAGCCACTGGTAACAGGATTAGCAGAGCGAGGTATGTAGGCGGTGCTACAGA
GTTCTTGAAGTGGTGGCCTAACTACGGCTACACTAGAAGAACAGTATTTGGTATCTGCGCTCTGCTGAAG
CCAGTTACCTTCGGAAAAAGAGTTGGTAGCTCTTGATCCGGCAAACAAACCACCGCTGGTAGCGGTGGTT
TTTTTGTTTGCAAGCAGCAGATTACGCGCAGAAAAAAAGGATCTCAAGAAGATCCTTTGATCTTTTCTAC
GGGGTCTGACGCTCAGTGGAACGAAAACTCACGTTAAGGGATTTTGGTCATGAGATTATCAAAAAGGATC
TTCACCTAGATCCTTTTAAATTAAAAATGAAGTTTTAAATCAATCTAAAGTATATATGAGTAAACTTGGT
CTGACAGTTACCAATGCTTAATCAGTGAGGCACCTATCTCAGCGATCTGTCTATTTCGTTCATCCATAGT
TGCCTGACTCCCCGTCGTGTAGATAACTACGATACGGGAGGGCTTACCATCTGGCCCCAGTGCTGCAATG
ATACCGCGAGACCCACGCTCACCGGCTCCAGATTTATCAGCAATAAACCAGCCAGCCGGAAGGGCCGAGC
GCAGAAGTGGTCCTGCAACTTTATCCGCCTCCATCCAGTCTATTAATTGTTGCCGGGAAGCTAGAGTAAG
TAGTTCGCCAGTTAATAGTTTGCGCAACGTTGTTGCCATTGCTACAGGCATCGTGGTGTCACGCTCGTCG
TTTGGTATGGCTTCATTCAGCTCCGGTTCCCAACGATCAAGGCGAGTTACATGATCCCCCATGTTGTGCA
AAAAAGCGGTTAGCTCCTTCGGTCCTCCGATCGTTGTCAGAAGTAAGTTGGCCGCAGTGTTATCACTCAT
GGTTATGGCAGCACTGCATAATTCTCTTACTGTCATGCCATCCGTAAGATGCTTTTCTGTGACTGGTGAG
TACTCAACCAAGTCATTCTGAGAATAGTGTATGCGGCGACCGAGTTGCTCTTGCCCGGCGTCAATACGGG
ATAATACCGCGCCACATAGCAGAACTTTAAAAGTGCTCATCATTGGAAAACGTTCTTCGGGGCGAAAACT
CTCAAGGATCTTACCGCTGTTGAGATCCAGTTCGATGTAACCCACTCGTGCACCCAACTGATCTTCAGCA
TCTTTTACTTTCACCAGCGTTTCTGGGTGAGCAAAAACAGGAAGGCAAAATGCCGCAAAAAAGGGAATAA
GGGCGACACGGAAATGTTGAATACTCATACTCTTCCTTTTTCAATATTATTGAAGCATTTATCAGGGTTA
TTGTCTCATGAGCGGATACATATTTGAATGTATTTAGAAAAATAAACAAATAGGGGTTCCGCGCACATTT
CCCCGAAAAGTGCCACCTGACGTCGACGGATCGGGAGATCTCCCGATCCCCTATGGTGCACTCTCAGTAC
AATCTGCTCTGATGCCGCATAGTTAAGCCAGTATCTGCTCCCTGCTTGTGTGTTGGAGGTCGCTGAGTAG
TGCGCGAGCAAAATTTAAGCTACAACAAGGCAAGGCTTGACCGACAATTGCATGAAGAATCTGCTTAGGG
TTAGGCGTTTTGCGCTGCTTCGCGATGTACGGGCCAGATATACGCGTT
